Addgene plasmid #40246: pAM2314
Depositing lab: Susan Golden. Depositing organization: University of California, San Diego (UCSD). Publication: Stability of the Synechococcus elongatus PCC 7942 circadian clock under directed anti-phase expression of the kai genes. Ditty JL, Canales SR, Anderson BE, Williams SB, Golden SS. Microbiology. 2005 Aug;151(Pt 8):2605-13. 10.1099/mic.0.28030-0 PubMed 16079339.
Backbone
  Vector backbone: pAM1303
  Total vector size (bp): 5829
  Vector type: Cyanobacteria cloning vector
Growth in bacteria
  Bacterial resistance: Spectinomycin, 50 μg/mL
  Growth temperature: 37°C
  Growth strain: DH5alpha
  Copy number: Unknown
Gene/Insert
  Gene/Insert name: Polylinker
  Species: Synechococcus elongatus PCC 7942
  Insert size (bp): 48
  Promoter: n/a
  Cloning method: Restriction Enzyme; 5′ cloning site n/a (unknown if destroyed); 3′ cloning site n/a (unknown if destroyed)
  Sequencing primers: 5′ n/a; 3′ n/a
Terms and licenses: Academic/Nonprofit Terms; Industry Terms: Not Available to Industry
Depositor comments: NS1 vector cloning sites: NotI, SacII, BglII, SnaBI, BsiWI, MluI, EcoRI, XhoI, StuI, SpeI, and BamHI. additional unique sites inserted between the NotI and BamHI sites of the NSI vector pAM1303: 5’-NotI-SacII-BglII-SnaBI-BsiWI-MluI-EcoRI-XhoI-StuI-SpeI-BamHI-3’
How to cite: pAM2314 was a gift from Susan Golden (Addgene plasmid # 40246 ; http://n2t.net/addgene:40246 ; RRID:Addgene_40246)
