[The description below was written by a language model from this plasmid's Addgene catalogue record and pLannotate feature annotations shown in this document.]
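Description:
pAM2314 is an empty cloning vector for the cyanobacterium Synechococcus elongatus PCC 7942, derived from the neutral site I (NS1) vector pAM1303 and listed at about 5.8 kb. NS1 vectors of this kind are generally used to deliver cloned DNA into a chromosomal locus of S. elongatus by homologous recombination, in a region where insertion is tolerated. The automated feature table does not label any NS1 homology arms, so their positions cannot be given from this record. The hit to a Dictyostelium nucleoside diphosphate kinase is a homology-based call. It may fall within flanking cyanobacterial DNA, but the record does not confirm this.

In E. coli the plasmid replicates from a ColE1/pBR322-type origin, accompanied by the bom mobilisation region and a remnant of rop. Selection is with spectinomycin through a complete aadA (aminoglycoside adenylyltransferase) gene, which also confers streptomycin resistance. The neighbouring fragments of an integrase, a gentamicin acetyltransferase and qacE suggest that the marker was taken from an integron-type resistance cassette; none of them is intact. Only a partial β-lactamase coding sequence remains, consistent with ampicillin not being listed as a selection.

The recorded "insert" is a 48 bp synthetic polylinker with no promoter, placed between the NotI and BamHI sites of pAM1303. It provides the ordered cloning sites NotI, SacII, BglII, SnaBI, BsiWI, MluI, EcoRI, XhoI, StuI, SpeI and BamHI. The construct thus serves as a more versatile NS1 recipient for genes or reporter fusions. The associated work used such tools to study kai gene expression and the circadian clock.
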