Features (pLannotate 1.2.2; 11 found; start..end, strand, type, name):
      1..553     +  CDS            bla(M) (fragment): β-lactamase lacking the signal sequence; bla(M); allows cytosolic expression of β-lactamase
    725..1313    +  rep_origin     ori: high-copy-number ColE1/pMB1/pBR322/pUC origin of replication
   1499..1639    -  misc_feature   bom: basis of mobility region from pBR322
   1741..1780    -  CDS            rop (fragment): Rop protein, which maintains plasmids at low copy number; rop
   1936..2379    -  CDS            ndkC-1: NDKC_DICDI - Also known as gip17, ndkB. Experimental evidence at protein level: Swiss-Prot protein existence level 1. Major role in the synthesis of nucleoside triphosphates other than ATP. From Dictyostelium discoideum (Slime mold).
   2678..2708    -  misc_feature   MCS (fragment): pUC18/19 multiple cloning site
   2837..3409    -  CDS            int (fragment) (sequence partly withheld): INT2_ECOLX - Protein inferred from homology: Swiss-Prot protein existence level 3. Putative integrase believed to be involved in the insertion of antibiotic resistance genes into plasmids and transposons. From Escherichia coli.
   3495..3551    +  CDS            GmR (fragment): gentamycin acetyltransferase; aacC1; confers resistance to gentamycin
   3558..4349    +  CDS            SmR: aminoglycoside adenylyltransferase (Murphy, 1985); aadA; confers resistance to spectinomycin and streptomycin
   4513..4602    +  CDS            qacE (fragment): QACE_ECOLX - Protein inferred from homology: Swiss-Prot protein existence level 3. Multidrug exporter. Is implicated for the resistance to bacteriocidal quaternary ammonium compounds. From Escherichia coli.
   4780..4805    -  misc_feature   MCS (fragment): pUC18/19 multiple cloning site
>Addgene plasmid #40246 | pAM2314 | depositor full sequence | sequence record 51672 | pAM2314 sequence 5819 bps
ACTCACCAGTCACAGAAAAGCATCTTACGGATGGCATGACAGTAAGAGAATTATGCAGTGCTGCCATAAC
CATGAGTGATAACACTGCGGCCAACTTACTTCTGACAACGATCGGAGGACCGAAGGAGCTAACCGCTTTT
TTGCACAACATGGGGGATCATGTAACTCGCCTTGATCGTTGGGAACCGGAGCTGAATGAAGCCATACCAA
ACGACGAGCGTGACACCACGATGCCTGCAGCAATGGCAACAACGTTGCGCAAACTATTAACTGGCGAACT
ACTTACTCTAGCTTCCCGGCAACAATTAATAGACTGGATGGAGGCGGATAAAGTTGCAGGACCACTTCTG
CGCTCGGCCCTTCCGGCTGGCTGGTTTATTGCTGATAAATCTGGAGCCGGTGAGCGTGGGTCTCGCGGTA
TCATTGCAGCACTGGGGCCAGATGGTAAGCCCTCCCGTATCGTAGTTATCTACACGACGGGGAGTCAGGC
AACTATGGATGAACGAAATAGACAGATCGCTGAGATAGGTGCCTCACTGATTAAGCATTGGTAACTGTCA
GACCAAGTTTACTCATATATACTTTAGATTGATTTAAAACTTCATTTTTAATTTAAAAGGATCTAGGTGA
AGATCCTTTTTGATAATCTCATGACCAAAATCCCTTAACGTGAGTTTTCGTTCCACTGAGCGTCAGACCC
CGTAGAAAAGATCAAAGGATCTTCTTGAGATCCTTTTTTTCTGCGCGTAATCTGCTGCTTGCAAACAAAA
AAACCACCGCTACCAGCGGTGGTTTGTTTGCCGGATCAAGAGCTACCAACTCTTTTTCCGAAGGTAACTG
GCTTCAGCAGAGCGCAGATACCAAATACTGTCCTTCTAGTGTAGCCGTAGTTAGGCCACCACTTCAAGAA
CTCTGTAGCACCGCCTACATACCTCGCTCTGCTAATCCTGTTACCAGTGGCTGCTGCCAGTGGCGATAAG
TCGTGTCTTACCGGGTTGGACTCAAGACGATAGTTACCGGATAAGGCGCAGCGGTCGGGCTGAACGGGGG
GTTCGTGCACACAGCCCAGCTTGGAGCGAACGACCTACACCGAACTGAGATACCTACAGCGTGAGCTATG
AGAAAGCGCCACGCTTCCCGAAGGGAGAAAGGCGGACAGGTATCCGGTAAGCGGCAGGGTCGGAACAGGA
GAGCGCACGAGGGAGCTTCCAGGGGGAAACGCCTGGTATCTTTATAGTCCTGTCGGGTTTCGCCACCTCT
GACTTGAGCGTCGATTTTTGTGATGCTCGTCAGGGGGGCGGAGCCTATGGAAAAACGCCAGCAACGCGGC
CTTTTTACGGTTCCTGGCCTTTTGCTGGCCTTTTGCTCACATGTTCTTTCCTGCGTTATCCCCTGATTCT
GTGGATAACCGTATTACCGCCTTTGAGTGAGCTGATACCGCTCGCCGCAGCCGAACGACCGAGCGCAGCG
AGTCAGTGAGCGAGGAAGCGGAAGAGCGCCTGATGCGGTATTTTCTCCTTACGCATCTGTGCGGTATTTC
ACACCGCATATGGTGCACTCTCAGTACAATCTGCTCTGATGCCGCATAGTTAAGCCAGTATACACTCCGC
TATCGCTACGTGACTGGGTCATGGCTGCGCCCCGACACCCGCCAACACCCGCTGACGCGCCCTGACGGGC
TTGTCTGCTCCCGGCATCCGCTTACAGACAAGCTGTGACCGTCTCCGGGAGCTGCATGTGTCAGAGGTTT
TCACCGTCATCACCGAAACGCGCGAGGCAGGATCGATCCGGCAGCCGGCGGAGCGCTGCTTTCTTGGCAA
GCGGTCGCCAGCCCCAACGCCAGGGCTGCCAGCCCGAAACAGCGGGGCAAGGCAGCTTGGAAGGGCGATC
GCAGCACGGGCATGGCAATGTCTCTCTGAAGGAATGCAGACCTTATTCGTACAGCCAGGGTTGAATCGTG
GGGGTCCAATCACTTAGCTCTGCTGGGCTAAACCAGAGAGCAATTTCCTGTTGTGCTGTTTCGATTGCAT
CCGAGCCATGGATGATGTTGCGGCCAATATTGACACCAAAATCACCACGGATGGTGCCCGGTTCTGCCGT
CAGCGGATTGGTAGCGCCGATCAACTTGCGAGCAGCCGCCACAACGCCTTCGCCTTCCAAGACGATCGCC
ACGATCGGCCCAGAGGTGATGAACTCGACGAGGCCATTGAAGAAGGGGCGCTCGCGGTGGACAGCATAGT
GCTGTTCGGCCAGCTCGCGACTGGGCTTCAGCTGCTTTAGGCCCACCAGTTTGAAGCCTTTTTGCTCAAA
GCGGCCGATGATCGTACCGACCAAACCCCGCTGAACGCCATCGGGCTTGATGGCAATAAATGTGCGTTCC
ACAGACATCTAGATAGTCCTCAAGACGAGGCAAGCATTGAGCTTGCCTTCCTATGGTTCGGGATCACTGG
GATTCTTGACAAGCGATCGCGGTCACATCGCTATCTCTTAGGACTTCGCAGCGGGCGAGTCGGATTGACC
CGGTAGGGATTTCGCCAGATCAATGCCCGTGGTTTGTTTCAGCTTCTCCAGCAAGCTAGCGATTTGGGTA
GCGCTGCCTTCCCCTTCGCCAATCACAGTGATCGACTCCACGTCGATATCTGGCACGGTGCCTGAAAGCG
TGACGAGCAGGGACTCGAAGCTTGCATGCCTGCAGGTCGACTCTAGAGCTTTATGCTTGTAAACCGTTTT
GTGAAAAAATTTTTAAAATAAAAAAGGGGACCTCTAGGGTCCCCAATTAATTAGTAATATAATCTATTAA
AGGTCATTCAAAAGGTCATCCACCGGATCAATTCCCCTGCTCGCGCAGGCTGGGTGCCAAGCTCTCGGGT
AACATCAAGGCCCGATCCTTGGAGCCCTTGCCCTCCCGCACGATGATCGT
[255 nt withheld, positions 2921-3175]
CGTGGAGACCGAAACCTTGCGCTCGTTCGCCAGCCAGGACAGAAATGCCTCGACTTCGCTGCTGCCCAAG
GTTGCCGGGTGACGCACACCGTGGAAACGGATGAAGGCACGAACCCAGTGGACATAAGCCTGTTCGGTTC
GTAAGCTGTAATGCAAGTAGCGTATGCGCTCACGCAACTGGTCCAGAACCTTGACCGAACGCAGCGGTGG
TAACGGCGCAGTGGCGGTTTTCATGGCTTGTTATGACTGTTTTTTTGGGGTACAGTCTATGCCTCGGGCA
TCCAAGCAGCAAGCGCGTTACGCCGTGGGTCGATGTTTGATGTTATGGAGCAGCAACGATGTTACGCAGC
AGGGCAGTCGCCCTAAAACAAAGTTAAACATCATGAGGGAAGCGGTGATCGCCGAAGTATCGACTCAACT
ATCAGAGGTAGTTGGCGTCATCGAGCGCCATCTCGAACCGACGTTGCTGGCCGTACATTTGTACGGCTCC
GCAGTGGATGGCGGCCTGAAGCCACACAGTGATATTGATTTGCTGGTTACGGTGACCGTAAGGCTTGATG
AAACAACGCGGCGAGCTTTGATCAACGACCTTTTGGAAACTTCGGCTTCCCCTGGAGAGAGCGAGATTCT
CCGCGCTGTAGAAGTCACCATTGTTGTGCACGACGACATCATTCCGTGGCGTTATCCAGCTAAGCGCGAA
CTGCAATTTGGAGAATGGCAGCGCAATGACATTCTTGCAGGTATCTTCGAGCCAGCCACGATCGACATTG
ATCTGGCTATCTTGCTGACAAAAGCAAGAGAACATAGCGTTGCCTTGGTAGGTCCAGCGGCGGAGGAACT
CTTTGATCCGGTTCCTGAACAGGATCTATTTGAGGCGCTAAATGAAACCTTAACGCTATGGAACTCGCCG
CCCGACTGGGCTGGCGATGAGCGAAATGTAGTGCTTACGTTGTCCCGCATTTGGTACAGCGCAGTAACCG
GCAAAATCGCGCCGAAGGATGTCGCTGCCGACTGGGCAATGGAGCGCCTGCCGGCCCAGTATCAGCCCGT
CATACTTGAAGCTAGACAGGCTTATCTTGGACAAGAAGAAGATCGCTTGGCCTCGCGCGCAGATCAGTTG
GAAGAATTTGTCCACTACGTGAAAGGCGAGATCACCAAGGTAGTCGGCAAATAATGTCTAACAATTCGTT
CAAGCCGACGCCGCTTCGCGGCGCGGCTTAACTCAAGCGTTAGATGCACTAAGCACATAATTGCTCACAG
CCAAACTATCAGGTCAAGTCTGCTTTTATTATTTTTAAGCGTGCATAATAAGCCCTACACAAATTGGGAG
ATATATCATGAAAGGCTGGCTTTTTCTTGTTATCGCAATAGTTGGCGAAGTAATCGCAACATCCGCATTA
AAATCTAGCGAGGGCTTTACTAAGCTGATCCGGTGGATGACCTTTTGAATGACCTTTAATAGATTATATT
ACTAATTAATTGGGGACCCTAGAGGTCCCCTTTTTTATTTTAAAAATTTTTTCACAAAACGGTTTACAAG
CATACTAGAGGATCGGCGGCCGCGGAGATCTACGTACGCGTGAATTCCTCGAGGCCTACTAGTCGGATCC
CCGGGTACCGAGCTCGAATTTCGAGCTTCTGGAGCAGGAAGATGTCGCGGGCATTAGCACCAGCGGTCTG
CCAAGCCTCCGCCAGCCGTTGGGTCCCTTCCGCTTGAGCTTTTCCATCTTCGACGATACGGGCGGCGGCC
CCCCGCGCTTCCGCGATCGCCCGTTTACAAGCTGCCTCAGCTGGGGCGATCACATCGGCTTGAAGTTGCT
GCTGCACCTGTTTGATCCGCTCCTGCTGCACAGGGAGTTCTGCTTGGCTACGAGCGACTTCGGTAGCAAT
GTCCGCTTCAGCTTCGGCCACCACCGCTTCGCGCCGCGTCAACGCATCCTGAATCCGGCGCTCGGCCTCG
GCTTGGGCGATCGCTACATCGCGATCGATCCGACGCAGGGCCGTGATCTTGTCATTTTCGGCCGTTTGGA
TCGCAGAGGCAGCCTGGGCATCGGCTTCAGCAATTCGGGCATCTCGCTGCAGATCAGCCCGCTGCTTGCG
TCCACTAGCCGAGAGATAACCGACCTCATCGGAAATGTTCTGGACTTGCAGCGTATCGAGGACTAGACCC
AGCTGCTCAAGGTCATCCTCCGCCTCTTCCAGCAGACTTTTGGCAAAGGCAATTTTGTCCTCGTTGATCT
GCTCCGGCGTGAGGCTGGCTAAAACACCACGCAAGTTGCCTTCGAGGGTCTCCTTGGCAATTTGCTCGAT
TTCCTTACGGTTTTTGCCAAGCAGCCGCTCGATCGCGTTGTGGATGGTCGGTTCTTCCCCAGCAATCTTG
ATATTGGCAACGCCTTCAACAGTCAGGGGAATGCCGCCCTTGGAGAAGGCATTGGAAACGCGCAACTCAA
TGATCATGTTGGTCAGATCCATGCGGAGCGCTTTTTCCAGCAGAGGTACCCGCAGGCTGCTGCCGCCCTT
GACCAAGCGATAGCCAACTCGGCGGCCATCACTACTGCGGCGACTACTGCCAGCAAAGATCAAAATTTCA
CTGGGTTGGCAGATGTAGTAGAGATTGCGCAGGACTAAGCTGCCAGCCCCGGCG
