>Addgene plasmid #40246 | pAM2314 | addgene partial sequence | sequence record 69574 | Spect-F 5'-cagcccgtcatacttgaagc-3'
CGCTTGGCCTCGCGCGCAGATCAGTTGGAAGAATTTGTCCACTACGTGAAAGGCGAGATCACCAAGGTAG
TCGGCAAATAATGTCTAACAATTCGTTCAAGCCGACGCCGCTTCGCGGCGCGGCTTAACTCAAGCGTTAG
ATGCACTAAGCACATAATTGCTCACAGCCAAACTATCAGGTCAAGTCTGCTTTTATTATTTTTAAGCGTG
CATAATAAGCCCTACACAAATTGGGAGATATATCATGAAAGGCTGGCTTTTTCTTGTTATCGCAATAGTT
GGCGAAGTAATCGCAACATCCGCATTAAAATCTAGCGAGGGCTTTACTAAGCTGATCCGGTGGATGACCT
TTTGAATGACCTTTAATAGATTATATTACTAATTAATTGGGGACCCTAGAGGTCCCCTTTTTTATTTTAA
AAATTTTTTCACAAAACGGTTTACAAGCATACTAGAGGATCGGCGGCCGCGGAGATCTACGTACGCGTGA
ATTCCTCGAGGCCTACTAGTCGGATCCCCGGGTACCGAGCTCGAATTTCGAGCTTCTGGAGCAGGAAGAT
GTCGCGGGCATTAGCACCAGCGGTCTGCCAAGCCTCCGCCAGCCGTTGGGTCCCTTCCGCTTGAGCTTTT
CCATCTTCGACGATACGGGCGGCGGCCCCCCGCGCTTCCGCGATCGCCCGTTTACAAGCTGCCTCAGCTG
GGGCGATCACATCGGCTTGAAGTTGCTGCTGCACCTGTTTGATCCGCTCCTGCTGCACAGGGAGTTCTGC
TTGGCTACGAGCGACTTCGGTAGCAATGTCCGCTTCAGCTTCGGCCACCACCGCTTCGCGCCGCGTCAAC
GCATCCTGAATCCGGCGCTCGGCCTCGGCTTGGGCGATCGCTAC
